Addgene plasmid #193077: SFFV-mCh-GATA2-R330Q
Purpose: constitutive expression of mCherry fused to human Gata2 with mutation R330Q in mammalian cells
Depositing lab: Filipe Pereira. Depositing organization: Center for Neuroscience and Cell Biology, University of Coimbra. Publication: GATA2 mitotic bookmarking is required for definitive haematopoiesis. Silverio-Alves R, Kurochkin I, Rydstrom A, Vazquez Echegaray C, Haider J, Nicholls M, Rode C, Thelaus L, Lindgren AY, Ferreira AG, Brandao R, Larsson J, de Bruijn MFTR, Martin-Gonzalez J, Pereira CF. Nat Commun. 2023 Aug 14;14(1):4645. doi: 10.1038/s41467-023-40391-x. PubMed 37580379.
Backbone
  Vector backbone: SFFV
  Vector type: Mammalian Expression, Lentiviral
Growth in bacteria
  Bacterial resistance: Ampicillin, 100 μg/mL
  Growth temperature: 37°C
  Growth strain: NEB Stable
  Copy number: High Copy
Gene/Insert
  Gene/Insert name: mCh-GATA2-R330Q
  Species: H. sapiens (human)
  Promoter: SFFV
  Cloning method: Ligation Independent Cloning
  Sequencing primers: 5′ CTGCTTCCCGAGCTCTATAA
Terms and licenses: Academic/Nonprofit Terms; Industry Terms: Not Available to Industry
How to cite: SFFV-mCh-GATA2-R330Q was a gift from Filipe Pereira (Addgene plasmid # 193077 ; http://n2t.net/addgene:193077 ; RRID:Addgene_193077)
