[The description below was written by a language model from this plasmid's Addgene catalogue record and pLannotate feature annotations shown in this document.]
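Description:
SFFV-mCh-GATA2-R330Q is a third-generation-style, self-inactivating HIV-1 lentiviral transfer plasmid of about 8.7 kb for constitutive expression of an mCherry-tagged human GATA2 mutant in mammalian cells. It is propagated in E. coli through a high-copy ColE1/pUC-type origin with ampicillin selection (AmpR under its own promoter). The backbone also retains pBluescript-derived remnants: an f1 origin, lacZα and lac regulatory fragments, and T7 and T3 promoters. No mammalian drug-selection marker is annotated, so transduced cells would be identified by the red fluorescence of the fusion protein.

The viral portion begins with an RSV promoter fused to a truncated 5' LTR, which drives Tat-independent transcription of the genomic RNA in packaging cells. This is followed by the Ψ packaging signal with a gag fragment, the RRE for Rev-dependent nuclear export, and the cPPT/CTS element that aids nuclear import. The internal spleen focus-forming virus (SFFV) LTR promoter, which is strongly active in haematopoietic cells, drives a single open reading frame in which a red fluorescent protein is fused directly to the N-terminus of human GATA2. The automated annotation labels the fluorescent protein as dTomato, but the catalogue entry identifies it as the closely related mCherry. The R330Q substitution in GATA2 is stated in the record but not marked in the feature table. A WPRE downstream enhances transcript stability and expression, and the cassette ends in a ΔU3 3' LTR, followed by an SV40 poly(A) signal and SV40 origin sequence. The associated publication concerns GATA2 mitotic bookmarking in definitive haematopoiesis, so the fluorescent fusion presumably serves to visualise the mutant's localisation in live cells, although the record does not state this.
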