Features (pLannotate 1.2.2; 30 found; start..end, strand, type, name):
    141..159     -  promoter       T7 promoter: promoter for bacteriophage T7 RNA polymerase
    167..322     +  CDS            lacZα (fragment): LacZα fragment of β-galactosidase; lacZ fragment
    327..755     +  rep_origin     f1 ori (sequence partly withheld): f1 bacteriophage origin of replication; arrow indicates direction of (+) strand synthesis
    808..912     +  promoter       AmpR promoter: bla
    913..1773    +  CDS            AmpR: β-lactamase; bla; confers resistance to ampicillin, carbenicillin, and related antibiotics
   1944..2532    +  rep_origin     ori: high-copy-number ColE1/pMB1/pBR322/pUC origin of replication
   2715..2807    +  CDS            lacI (fragment): lac repressor; lacI; The lac repressor binds to the lac operator to inhibit transcription in E. coli. This inhibition can be relieved by adding lactose or isopropyl-β-D-thiogalactopyranoside (IPTG).
   2820..2841    +  protein_bind   CAP binding site: CAP binding activates transcription in the presence of cAMP. E. coli catabolite activator protein
   2856..2886    +  promoter       lac promoter: promoter for the E. coli lac operon
   2894..2910    +  protein_bind   lac operator: The lac repressor binds to the lac operator to inhibit transcription in E. coli. This inhibition can be relieved by adding lactose or isopropyl-β-D-thiogalactopyranoside (IPTG). lac repressor encoded by lacI
   2955..2973    +  promoter       T3 promoter: promoter for bacteriophage T3 RNA polymerase
   3001..3227    +  promoter       RSV promoter: Rous sarcoma virus enhancer/promoter
   3228..3408    +  LTR            5' LTR (truncated): truncated 5' long terminal repeat (LTR) from HIV-1
   3455..3580    +  misc_feature   HIV-1 Ψ: packaging signal of human immunodeficiency virus type 1
   3564..3927    +  CDS            HIV-1 gag (fragment): gag protein from human immunodeficiency virus 1; gag
   4073..4306    +  misc_feature   RRE: The Rev response element (RRE) of HIV-1 allows for Rev-dependent mRNA export from the nucleus to the cytoplasm.
   4683..4783    +  CDS            Rev (fragment): human immunodeficiency virus 1 (HIV-1) Rev protein; rev; enhances nuclear export of unspliced and incompletely spliced viral mRNAs
   4802..4919    +  misc_feature   cPPT/CTS: central polypurine tract and central termination sequence of HIV-1
   4953..5354    +  promoter       SFFV promoter: spleen focus-forming virus long terminal repeat (LTR) promoter
   5364..5387    +  misc_feature   MCS (fragment): pBluescript multiple cloning site
   5394..6095    +  CDS            dTomato: dTomato is a basic (constitutively fluorescent) orange fluorescent protein published in 2004, derived from Discosoma sp.. It is reported to be a somewhat slowly-maturing dimer with low acid sensitivity.
   6096..7532    +  CDS            GATA2: GATA2_HUMAN - Experimental evidence at protein level: Swiss-Prot protein existence level 1. Transcriptional activator which regulates endothelin-1 gene expression in endothelial cells. Binds to the consensus sequence 5'- AGATAG-3'. From Homo sapiens (Human).
   7536..7561    +  misc_feature   MCS (fragment): pBluescript multiple cloning site
   7561..7620    +  CDS            S (fragment): HBSAG_WHV6 - Experimental evidence at transcript level: Swiss-Prot protein existence level 2. The middle envelope protein plays an important role in the budding of the virion. It is involved in the induction of budding in a nucleocapsid independent way. In this process the majority of envelope proteins bud to form subviral lipoprotein particles of 22 nm of diameter that do not contain a nucleocapsid (By similarity). From Woodchuck hepatitis B virus (isolate w64/pWS23) (WHV).
   7752..8155    +  misc_feature   WPRE: woodchuck hepatitis virus posttranscriptional regulatory element
   8157..8246    +  CDS            nef (fragment): NEF_HV1Z2 - Experimental evidence at protein level: Swiss-Prot protein existence level 1. Extracellular Nef protein targets CD4(+) T-lymphocytes for apoptosis by interacting with CXCR4 surface receptors. From Human immunodeficiency virus type 1 group M subtype D (isolate Z2/CDC-Z34) (HIV-1).
   8248..8481    +  LTR            3' LTR (ΔU3): self-inactivating 3' long terminal repeat (LTR) from HIV-1
   8553..8674    +  polyA_signal   SV40 poly(A) signal: SV40 polyadenylation signal
   8693..8714    +  rep_origin     SV40 ori (fragment): SV40 origin of replication
   8714..120     +  rep_origin     SV40 ori (across the origin): SV40 origin of replication
>Addgene plasmid #193077 | SFFV-mCh-GATA2-R330Q | addgene full sequence | sequence record 382429 | Addgene NGS Result
CGCCCAGTTCCGCCCATTCTCCGCCCCATGGCTGACTAATTTTTTTTATTTATGCAGAGGCCGAGGCCGC
CTCGGCCTCTGAGCTATTCCAGAAGTAGTGAGGAGGCTTTTTTGGAGGCCTAGGGACGTACCCAATTCGC
CCTATAGTGAGTCGTATTACGCGCGCTCACTGGCCGTCGTTTTACAACGTCGTGACTGGGAAAACCCTGG
CGTTACCCAACTTAATCGCCTTGCAGCACATCCCCCTTTCGCCAGCTGGCGTAATAGCGAAGAGGCCCGC
ACCGATCGCCCTTCCCAACAGTTGCGCAGCCTGAATGGCGAATGGG
[124 nt withheld, positions 327-450]
C
[91 nt withheld, positions 452-542]
A
[49 nt withheld, positions 544-592]
CCTTTGACGTTGGAGTCCACGTTCTTT
[37 nt withheld, positions 620-656]
ACCCTATCTCGGTCTATTCTTTTGATTTATAAGGGATTTTGCCGATTTCGGCCTATTGGTTAAAAAATGA
GCTGATTTAACAAAAATTTAACGCGAATTTTAACAAAATATTAACGCTTACAATTTAGGTGGCACTTTTC
GGGGAAATGTGCGCGGAACCCCTATTTGTTTATTTTTCTAAATACATTCAAATATGTATCCGCTCATGAG
ACAATAACCCTGATAAATGCTTCAATAATATTGAAAAAGGAAGAGTATGAGTATTCAACATTTCCGTGTC
GCCCTTATTCCCTTTTTTGCGGCATTTTGCCTTCCTGTTTTTGCTCACCCAGAAACGCTGGTGAAAGTAA
AAGATGCTGAAGATCAGTTGGGTGCACGAGTGGGTTACATCGAACTGGATCTCAACAGCGGTAAGATCCT
TGAGAGTTTTCGCCCCGAAGAACGTTTTCCAATGATGAGCACTTTTAAAGTTCTGCTATGTGGCGCGGTA
TTATCCCGTATTGACGCCGGGCAAGAGCAACTCGGTCGCCGCATACACTATTCTCAGAATGACTTGGTTG
AGTACTCACCAGTCACAGAAAAGCATCTTACGGATGGCATGACAGTAAGAGAATTATGCAGTGCTGCCAT
AACCATGAGTGATAACACTGCGGCCAACTTACTTCTGACAACGATCGGAGGACCGAAGGAGCTAACCGCT
TTTTTGCACAACATGGGGGATCATGTAACTCGCCTTGATCGTTGGGAACCGGAGCTGAATGAAGCCATAC
CAAACGACGAGCGTGACACCACGATGCCTGTAGCAATGGCAACAACGTTGCGCAAACTATTAACTGGCGA
ACTACTTACTCTAGCTTCCCGGCAACAATTAATAGACTGGATGGAGGCGGATAAAGTTGCAGGACCACTT
CTGCGCTCGGCCCTTCCGGCTGGCTGGTTTATTGCTGATAAATCTGGAGCCGGTGAGCGTGGGTCTCGCG
GTATCATTGCAGCACTGGGGCCAGATGGTAAGCCCTCCCGTATCGTAGTTATCTACACGACGGGGAGTCA
GGCAACTATGGATGAACGAAATAGACAGATCGCTGAGATAGGTGCCTCACTGATTAAGCATTGGTAACTG
TCAGACCAAGTTTACTCATATATACTTTAGATTGATTTAAAACTTCATTTTTAATTTAAAAGGATCTAGG
TGAAGATCCTTTTTGATAATCTCATGACCAAAATCCCTTAACGTGAGTTTTCGTTCCACTGAGCGTCAGA
CCCCGTAGAAAAGATCAAAGGATCTTCTTGAGATCCTTTTTTTCTGCGCGTAATCTGCTGCTTGCAAACA
AAAAAACCACCGCTACCAGCGGTGGTTTGTTTGCCGGATCAAGAGCTACCAACTCTTTTTCCGAAGGTAA
CTGGCTTCAGCAGAGCGCAGATACCAAATACTGTTCTTCTAGTGTAGCCGTAGTTAGGCCACCACTTCAA
GAACTCTGTAGCACCGCCTACATACCTCGCTCTGCTAATCCTGTTACCAGTGGCTGCTGCCAGTGGCGAT
AAGTCGTGTCTTACCGGGTTGGACTCAAGACGATAGTTACCGGATAAGGCGCAGCGGTCGGGCTGAACGG
GGGGTTCGTGCACACAGCCCAGCTTGGAGCGAACGACCTACACCGAACTGAGATACCTACAGCGTGAGCT
ATGAGAAAGCGCCACGCTTCCCGAAGGGAGAAAGGCGGACAGGTATCCGGTAAGCGGCAGGGTCGGAACA
GGAGAGCGCACGAGGGAGCTTCCAGGGGGAAACGCCTGGTATCTTTATAGTCCTGTCGGGTTTCGCCACC
TCTGACTTGAGCGTCGATTTTTGTGATGCTCGTCAGGGGGGCGGAGCCTATGGAAAAACGCCAGCAACGC
GGCCTTTTTACGGTTCCTGGCCTTTTGCTGGCCTTTTGCTCACATGTTCTTTCCTGCGTTATCCCCTGAT
TCTGTGGATAACCGTATTACCGCCTTTGAGTGAGCTGATACCGCTCGCCGCAGCCGAACGACCGAGCGCA
GCGAGTCAGTGAGCGAGGAAGCGGAAGAGCGCCCAATACGCAAACCGCCTCTCCCCGCGCGTTGGCCGAT
TCATTAATGCAGCTGGCACGACAGGTTTCCCGACTGGAAAGCGGGCAGTGAGCGCAACGCAATTAATGTG
AGTTAGCTCACTCATTAGGCACCCCAGGCTTTACACTTTATGCTTCCGGCTCGTATGTTGTGTGGAATTG
TGAGCGGATAACAATTTCACACAGGAAACAGCTATGACCATGATTACGCCAAGCGCGCAATTAACCCTCA
CTAAAGGGAACAAAAGCTGGAGCTGCAAGCTTAATGTAGTCTTATGCAATACTCTTGTAGTCTTGCAACA
TGGTAACGATGAGTTAGCAACATGCCTTACAAGGAGAGAAAAAGCACCGTGCATGCCGATTGGTGGAAGT
AAGGTGGTACGATCGTGCCTTATTAGGAAGGCAACAGACGGGTCTGACATGGATTGGACGAACCACTGAA
TTGCCGCATTGCAGAGATATTGTATTTAAGTGCCTAGCTCGATACATAAACGGGTCTCTCTGGTTAGACC
AGATCTGAGCCTGGGAGCTCTCTGGCTAACTAGGGAACCCACTGCTTAAGCCTCAATAAAGCTTGCCTTG
AGTGCTTCAAGTAGTGTGTGCCCGTCTGTTGTGTGACTCTGGTAACTAGAGATCCCTCAGACCCTTTTAG
TCAGTGTGGAAAATCTCTAGCAGTGGCGCCCGAACAGGGACTTGAAAGCGAAAGGGAAACCAGAGGAGCT
CTCTCGACGCAGGACTCGGCTTGCTGAAGCGCGCACGGCAAGAGGCGAGGGGCGGCGACTGGTGAGTACG
CCAAAAATTTTGACTAGCGGAGGCTAGAAGGAGAGAGATGGGTGCGAGAGCGTCAGTATTAAGCGGGGGA
GAATTAGATCGCGATGGGAAAAAATTCGGTTAAGGCCAGGGGGAAAGAAAAAATATAAATTAAAACATAT
AGTATGGGCAAGCAGGGAGCTAGAACGATTCGCAGTTAATCCTGGCCTGTTAGAAACATCAGAAGGCTGT
AGACAAATACTGGGACAGCTACAACCATCCCTTCAGACAGGATCAGAAGAACTTAGATCATTATATAATA
CAGTAGCAACCCTCTATTGTGTGCATCAAAGGATAGAGATAAAAGACACCAAGGAAGCTTTAGACAAGAT
AGAGGAAGAGCAAAACAAAAGTAAGACCACCGCACAGCAAGCGGCCGCTGATCTTCAGACCTGGAGGAGG
AGATATGAGGGACAATTGGAGAAGTGAATTATATAAATATAAAGTAGTAAAAATTGAACCATTAGGAGTA
GCACCCACCAAGGCAAAGAGAAGAGTGGTGCAGAGAGAAAAAAGAGCAGTGGGAATAGGAGCTTTGTTCC
TTGGGTTCTTGGGAGCAGCAGGAAGCACTATGGGCGCAGCGTCAATGACGCTGACGGTACAGGCCAGACA
ATTATTGTCTGGTATAGTGCAGCAGCAGAACAATTTGCTGAGGGCTATTGAGGCGCAACAGCATCTGTTG
CAACTCACAGTCTGGGGCATCAAGCAGCTCCAGGCAAGAATCCTGGCTGTGGAAAGATACCTAAAGGATC
AACAGCTCCTGGGGATTTGGGGTTGCTCTGGAAAACTCATTTGCACCACTGCTGTGCCTTGGAATGCTAG
TTGGAGTAATAAATCTCTGGAACAGATTTGGAATCACACGACCTGGATGGAGTGGGACAGAGAAATTAAC
AATTACACAAGCTTAATACACTCCTTAATTGAAGAATCGCAAAACCAGCAAGAAAAGAATGAACAAGAAT
TATTGGAATTAGATAAATGGGCAAGTTTGTGGAATTGGTTTAACATAACAAATTGGCTGTGGTATATAAA
ATTATTCATAATGATAGTAGGAGGCTTGGTAGGTTTAAGAATAGTTTTTGCTGTACTTTCTATAGTGAAT
AGAGTTAGGCAGGGATATTCACCATTATCGTTTCAGACCCACCTCCCAACCCCGAGGGGACCCGACAGGC
CCGAAGGAATAGAAGAAGAAGGTGGAGAGAGAGACAGAGACAGATCCATTCGATTAGTGAACGGATCTCG
ACGGTATCGGTTAACTTTTAAAAGAAAAGGGGGGATTGGGGGGTACAGTGCAGGGGAAAGAATAGTAGAC
ATAATAGCAACAGACATACAAACTAAAGAATTACAAAAACAAATTACAAAAATTCAAAATTTTATCGATC
ACGAGACTAGCCTCGAGCTGGCTGCAGTAACGCCATTTTGCAAGGCATGGAAAAATACCAAACCAAGAAT
AGAGAAGTTCAGATCAAGGGCGGGTACATGAAAATAGCTAACGTTGGGCCAAACAGGATATCTGCGGTGA
GCAGTTTCGGCCCCGGCCCGGGGCCAAGAACAGATGGTCACCGCAGTTTCGGCCCCGGCCCGAGGCCAAG
AACAGATGGTCCCCAGATATGGCCCAACCCTCAGCAGTTTCTTAAGACCCATCAGATGTTTCCAGGCTCC
CCCAAGGACCTGAAATGACCCTGCGCCTTATTTGAATTAACCAATCAGCCTGCTTCTCGCTTCTGTTCGC
GCGCTTCTGCTTCCCGAGCTCTATAAAAGAGCTCACAACCCCTCACTCGGCGCGCCAGTCCTCCGACAGA
CTGAGTCGGCCGGTCGAATCAAGCTTATCGATACCGTCGACGGATCCATGGTGAGCAAGGGCGAGGAGGT
CATCAAAGAGTTCATGCGCTTCAAGGTGCGCATGGAGGGCTCCATGAACGGCCACGAGTTCGAGATCGAG
GGCGAGGGCGAGGGCCGCCCCTACGAGGGCACCCAGACCGCCAAGCTGAAGGTGACCAAGGGCGGCCCCC
TGCCCTTCGCCTGGGACATCCTGTCCCCCCAGTTCATGTACGGCTCCAAGGCGTACGTGAAGCACCCCGC
CGACATCCCCGATTACAAGAAGCTGTCCTTCCCCGAGGGCTTCAAGTGGGAGCGCGTGATGAACTTCGAG
GACGGCGGTCTGGTGACCGTGACCCAGGACTCCTCCCTGCAGGACGGCACGCTGATCTACAAGGTGAAGA
TGCGCGGCACCAACTTCCCCCCCGACGGCCCCGTAATGCAGAAGAAGACCATGGGCTGGGAGGCCTCCAC
CGAGCGCCTGTACCCCCGCGACGGCGTGCTGAAGGGCGAGATCCACCAGGCCCTGAAGCTGAAGGACGGC
GGCCACTACCTGGTGGAGTTCAAGACCATCTACATGGCCAAGAAGCCCGTGCAACTGCCCGGCTACTACT
ACGTGGACACCAAGCTGGACATCACCTCCCACAACGAGGACTACACCATCGTGGAACAGTACGAGCGCTC
CGAGGGCCGCCACCACCTGTTCCTGTACGGCATGGACGAGCTGTACAAGGAGGTGGCGCCCGAGCAGCCG
CGCTGGATGGCGCACCCGGCCGTGCTGAATGCGCAGCACCCCGACTCACACCACCCGGGCCTGGCGCACA
ACTACATGGAACCCGCGCAGCTGCTGCCTCCAGACGAGGTGGACGTCTTCTTCAATCACCTCGACTCGCA
GGGCAACCCCTACTATGCCAACCCCGCTCACGCGCGGGCGCGCGTCTCCTACAGCCCCGCGCACGCCCGC
CTGACCGGAGGCCAGATGTGCCGCCCACACTTGTTGCACAGCCCGGGTTTGCCCTGGCTGGACGGGGGCA
AAGCAGCCCTCTCTGCCGCTGCGGCCCACCACCACAACCCCTGGACCGTGAGCCCCTTCTCCAAGACGCC
ACTGCACCCCTCAGCTGCTGGAGGCCCTGGAGGCCCACTCTCTGTGTACCCAGGGGCTGGGGGTGGGAGC
GGGGGAGGCAGCGGGAGCTCAGTGGCCTCCCTCACCCCTACAGCAGCCCACTCTGGCTCCCACCTTTTCG
GCTTCCCACCCACGCCACCCAAAGAAGTGTCTCCTGACCCTAGCACCACGGGGGCTGCGTCTCCAGCCTC
ATCTTCCGCGGGGGGTAGTGCAGCCCGAGGAGAGGACAAGGACGGCGTCAAGTACCAGGTGTCACTGACG
GAGAGCATGAAGATGGAAAGTGGCAGTCCCCTGCGCCCAGGCCTAGCTACTATGGGCACCCAGCCTGCTA
CACACCACCCCATCCCCACCTACCCCTCCTATGTGCCGGCGGCTGCCCACGACTACAGCAGCGGACTCTT
CCACCCCGGAGGCTTCCTGGGGGGACCGGCCTCCAGCTTCACCCCTAAGCAGCGCAGCAAGGCTCGTTCC
TGTTCAGAAGGCCGGGAGTGTGTCAACTGTGGGGCCACAGCCACCCCTCTCTGGCGGCGGGACGGCACCG
GCCACTACCTGTGCAATGCCTGTGGCCTCTACCACAAGATGAATGGGCAGAACCAACCACTCATCAAGCC
CAAGCGAAGACTGTCGGCCGCCAGAAGAGCCGGCACCTGTTGTGCAAATTGTCAGACGACAACCACCACC
TTATGGCGCCGAAACGCCAACGGGGACCCTGTCTGCAACGCCTGTGGCCTCTACTACAAGCTGCACAATG
TTAACAGGCCACTGACCATGAAGAAGGAAGGGATCCAGACTCGGAACCGGAAGATGTCCAACAAGTCCAA
GAAGAGCAAGAAAGGGGCGGAGTGCTTCGAGGAGCTGTCAAAGTGCATGCAGGAGAAGTCATCCCCCTTC
AGTGCAGCTGCCCTGGCTGGACACATGGCACCTGTGGGCCACCTCCCGCCCTTCAGCCACTCCGGACACA
TCCTGCCCACTCCGACGCCCATCCACCCCTCCTCCAGCCTCTCCTTCGGCCACCCCCACCCGTCCAGCAT
GGTGACCGCCATGGGCTAGGGATCCCCCGGGCTGCAGGAATTCGAGCATCTTACCGCCATTTATTCCCAT
ATTTGTTCTGTTTTTCTTGATTTGGGTATACATTTAAATGTTAATAAAACAAAATGGTGGGGCAATCATT
TACATTTTTAGGGATATGTAATTACTAGTTCAGGTGTATTGCCACAAGACAAACATGTTAAGAAACTTTC
CCGTTATTTACGCTCTGTTCCTGTTAATCAACCTCTGGATTACAAAATTTGTGAAAGATTGACTGATATT
CTTAACTATGTTGCTCCTTTTACGCTGTGTGGATATGCTGCTTTAATGCCTCTGTATCATGCTATTGCTT
CCCGTACGGCTTTCGTTTTCTCCTCCTTGTATAAATCCTGGTTGCTGTCTCTTTATGAGGAGTTGTGGCC
CGTTGTCCGTCAACGTGGCGTGGTGTGCTCTGTGTTTGCTGACGCAACCCCCACTGGCTGGGGCATTGCC
ACCACCTGTCAACTCCTTTCTGGGACTTTCGCTTTCCCCCTCCCGATCGCCACGGCAGAACTCATCGCCG
CCTGCCTTGCCCGCTGCTGGACAGGGGCTAGGTTGCTGGGCACTGATAATTCCGTGGTGTTGTCGGGGAA
GCTGACGTCCTTTGCAATTCGATATCAAGCTGTACCTTTAAGACCAATGACTTACAAGGCAGCTGTAGAT
CTTAGCCACTTTTTAAAAGAAAAGGGGGGACTGGAAGGGCTAATTCACTCCCAACGAAGACAAGATCTGC
TTTTTGCTTGTACTGGGTCTCTCTGGTTAGACCAGATCTGAGCCTGGGAGCTCTCTGGCTAACTAGGGAA
CCCACTGCTTAAGCCTCAATAAAGCTTGCCTTGAGTGCTTCAAGTAGTGTGTGCCCGTCTGTTGTGTGAC
TCTGGTAACTAGAGATCCCTCAGACCCTTTTAGTCAGTGTGGAAAATCTCTAGCAGTAGTAGTTCATGTC
ATCTTATTATTCAGTATTTATAACTTGCAAAGAAATGAATATCAGAGAGTGAGAGGAACTTGTTTATTGC
AGCTTATAATGGTTACAAATAAAGCAATAGCATCACAAATTTCACAAATAAAGCATTTTTTTCACTGCAT
TCTAGTTGTGGTTTGTCCAAACTCATCAATGTATCTTATCATGTCTGGCTCTAGCTATCCCGCCCCTAAC
TCCGCCCATCCCGCCCCTAACTC
